Addgene plasmid #148539: pnEA-NpG-SpDcp1opt-K44A_AD
Purpose: Bacterial Expression of SpDcp1opt-K44A
Depositing lab: Elisa Izaurralde. Depositing organization: Max Planck Institute for Developmental Biology. Publication: Structure of the Dcp2-Dcp1 mRNA-decapping complex in the activated conformation. Valkov E, Muthukumar S, Chang CT, Jonas S, Weichenrieder O, Izaurralde E. Nat Struct Mol Biol. 2016 Jun;23(6):574-9. doi: 10.1038/nsmb.3232. Epub 2016 May 16. PubMed 27183195.
Backbone
  Vector backbone: Unknown
  Vector type: Bacterial Expression
Growth in bacteria
  Bacterial resistance: Ampicillin, 100 μg/mL
  Growth temperature: 37°C
  Growth strain: DH5alpha
  Copy number: Low Copy
Gene/Insert
  Gene/Insert name: SpDcp1opt-K44A
  Species: S. pombe (fission yeast)
  Entrez Gene: dcp1 (a.k.a. SPBC3B9.21)
  Cloning method: Unknown
Terms and licenses: Academic/Nonprofit Terms; Industry Terms: Not Available to Industry
Depositor comments: GeneArt clone codon optimized for expression in E.coli Plasmids from this collection were made available to the research community and donated after the lab closed. Please note that the sequence provided by the depositing laboratory may be theoretical/predicted or based on Sanger sequencing results. There may be discrepancies between sequencing results obtained by Addgene and the depositor sequence. If an Addgene verified sequence is not available, please contact before placing your order to request that our lab fully sequence the plasmid.
How to cite: pnEA-NpG-SpDcp1opt-K44A_AD was a gift from Elisa Izaurralde (Addgene plasmid # 148539 ; http://n2t.net/addgene:148539 ; RRID:Addgene_148539)
