[The description below was written by a language model from this plasmid's Addgene catalogue record and pLannotate feature annotations shown in this document.]
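Description:
pnEA-NpG-SpDcp1opt-K44A_AD is a 6,756 nt bacterial expression plasmid for producing a point mutant (K44A) of the Schizosaccharomyces pombe decapping factor Dcp1 in E. coli. The catalogue lists the backbone as unknown, but the annotated features show a pET-style, pBR322-derived architecture. It has a ColE1/pMB1-type origin together with the bom mobility region and the rop gene, which keeps copy number down, consistent with the low-copy designation in the record. Ampicillin resistance is provided by bla under its own promoter. Several fragments of the tetracycline efflux gene and its promoter are scattered around the expression cassette and the lacI gene. These appear to be non-functional remnants of the parental tet locus interrupted by insertions.

The expression cassette runs from a T7 promoter with an adjacent lac operator, through the phage T7 gene 10 ribosome binding site, to a T7 terminator. The plasmid-borne lacI gene supplies repressor, so transcription depends on a host providing T7 RNA polymerase and is inducible with IPTG. The open reading frame begins with Schistosoma japonicum glutathione S-transferase, followed after a short linker region (unannotated in the feature table) by the dcp1 coding sequence, giving an N-terminally GST-tagged protein suited to glutathione affinity purification. The depositor notes that the dcp1 sequence is a synthetic clone codon-optimised for E. coli. A short fragment matching a T7 gene 10B-derived solubility tag is annotated downstream of dcp1, but the record does not indicate whether it is translated.

Dcp1 is a component of the mRNA decapping complex. The plasmid comes from structural work on the Dcp2–Dcp1 complex in its activated conformation, and the K44A variant was presumably made to probe that residue's contribution, though the record does not state its specific role.
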