Features (pLannotate 1.2.2; 20 found; start..end, strand, type, name):
    104..208     +  promoter       AmpR promoter: bla
    209..1069    +  CDS            AmpR: β-lactamase; bla; confers resistance to ampicillin, carbenicillin, and related antibiotics
   1240..1828    +  rep_origin     ori: high-copy-number ColE1/pMB1/pBR322/pUC origin of replication
   2014..2156    -  misc_feature   bom: basis of mobility region from pBR322
   2258..2449    -  CDS            rop: Rop protein, which maintains plasmids at low copy number; rop
   2466..2846    +  CDS            YPB1_ECOLX: Protein predicted: Swiss-Prot protein existence level 4. From Escherichia coli.
   3088..3712    -  CDS            TcR (fragment): tetracycline efflux protein; tet; confers resistance to tetracycline
   3727..3748    -  protein_bind   CAP binding site: CAP binding activates transcription in the presence of cAMP. E. coli catabolite activator protein
   3761..4843    -  CDS            lacI: lac repressor; lacI; The lac repressor binds to the lac operator to inhibit transcription in E. coli. This inhibition can be relieved by adding lactose or isopropyl-β-D-thiogalactopyranoside (IPTG).
   4844..4921    -  promoter       lacI promoter: lacI
   4929..5208    -  CDS            TcR (fragment): tetracycline efflux protein; tet; confers resistance to tetracycline
   5230..5248    +  promoter       T7 promoter: promoter for bacteriophage T7 RNA polymerase
   5249..5273    +  protein_bind   lac operator: The lac repressor binds to the lac operator to inhibit transcription in E. coli. This inhibition can be relieved by adding lactose or isopropyl-β-D-thiogalactopyranoside (IPTG). lac repressor encoded by lacI
   5288..5310    +  RBS            RBS: efficient ribosome binding site from bacteriophage T7 gene 10 (Olins and Rangwala, 1989)
   5321..5971    +  CDS            GST: glutathione S-transferase from Schistosoma japonicum
   6019..6399    +  CDS            dcp1: DCP1_SCHPO - Experimental evidence at protein level: Swiss-Prot protein existence level 1. Component of the decapping complex necessary for the degradation of mRNAs, both in normal mRNA turnover and in nonsense- mediated mRNA decay. Removes the 7-methyl guanine cap structure from mRNA molecules, yielding a 5'-phosphorylated mRNA fragment and 7m-GDP. Decapping is the major pathway of mRNA degradation in yeast. It occurs through deadenylation, decapping and subsequent 5' to 3' exonucleolytic decay of the transcript body. From Schizosaccharomyces pombe (strain 972 / ATCC 24843) (Fission yeast).
   6440..6489    +  CDS            SET1 (fragment): solubility-enhancement tag derived from T7 phage gene 10B
   6497..6544    +  terminator     T7 terminator: transcription terminator for bacteriophage T7 RNA polymerase
   6567..6671    -  CDS            TcR (fragment): tetracycline efflux protein; tet; confers resistance to tetracycline
   6719..6747    -  promoter       tet promoter: E. coli promoter for tetracycline efflux protein gene
>Addgene plasmid #148539 | pnEA-NpG-SpDcp1opt-K44A_AD | depositor full sequence | sequence record 290987 | Full Sequence
TTCTTGAAGACGAAAGGGCCTCGTGATACGCCTATTTTTATAGGTTAATGTCATGATAATAATGGTTTCT
TAGACGTCAGGTGGCACTTTTCGGGGAAATGTGCGCGGAACCCCTATTTGTTTATTTTTCTAAATACATT
CAAATATGTATCCGCTCATGAGACAATAACCCTGATAAATGCTTCAATAATATTGAAAAAGGAAGAGTAT
GAGTATTCAACATTTCCGTGTCGCCCTTATTCCCTTTTTTGCGGCATTTTGCCTTCCTGTTTTTGCTCAC
CCAGAAACGCTGGTGAAAGTAAAAGATGCTGAAGATCAGTTGGGTGCACGAGTGGGTTACATCGAACTGG
ATCTCAACAGCGGTAAGATCCTTGAGAGTTTTCGCCCCGAAGAACGTTTTCCAATGATGAGCACTTTTAA
AGTTCTGCTATGTGGCGCGGTATTATCCCGTGTTGACGCCGGGCAAGAGCAACTCGGTCGCCGCATACAC
TATTCTCAGAATGACTTGGTTGAGTACTCACCAGTCACAGAAAAGCATCTTACGGATGGCATGACAGTAA
GAGAATTATGCAGTGCTGCCATAACCATGAGTGATAACACTGCGGCCAACTTACTTCTGACAACGATCGG
AGGACCGAAGGAGCTAACCGCTTTTTTGCACAACATGGGGGATCATGTAACTCGCCTTGATCGTTGGGAA
CCGGAGCTGAATGAAGCCATACCAAACGACGAGCGTGACACCACGATGCCTGCAGCAATGGCAACAACGT
TGCGCAAACTATTAACTGGCGAACTACTTACTCTAGCTTCCCGGCAACAATTAATAGACTGGATGGAGGC
GGATAAAGTTGCAGGACCACTTCTGCGCTCGGCCCTTCCGGCTGGCTGGTTTATTGCTGATAAATCTGGA
GCCGGTGAGCGTGGGTCTCGCGGTATCATTGCAGCACTGGGGCCAGATGGTAAGCCCTCCCGTATCGTAG
TTATCTACACGACGGGGAGTCAGGCAACTATGGATGAACGAAATAGACAGATCGCTGAGATAGGTGCCTC
ACTGATTAAGCATTGGTAACTGTCAGACCAAGTTTACTCATATATACTTTAGATTGATTTAAAACTTCAT
TTTTAATTTAAAAGGATCTAGGTGAAGATCCTTTTTGATAATCTCATGACCAAAATCCCTTAACGTGAGT
TTTCGTTCCACTGAGCGTCAGACCCCGTAGAAAAGATCAAAGGATCTTCTTGAGATCCTTTTTTTCTGCG
CGTAATCTGCTGCTTGCAAACAAAAAAACCACCGCTACCAGCGGTGGTTTGTTTGCCGGATCAAGAGCTA
CCAACTCTTTTTCCGAAGGTAACTGGCTTCAGCAGAGCGCAGATACCAAATACTGTCCTTCTAGTGTAGC
CGTAGTTAGGCCACCACTTCAAGAACTCTGTAGCACCGCCTACATACCTCGCTCTGCTAATCCTGTTACC
AGTGGCTGCTGCCAGTGGCGATAAGTCGTGTCTTACCGGGTTGGACTCAAGACGATAGTTACCGGATAAG
GCGCAGCGGTCGGGCTGAACGGGGGGTTCGTGCACACAGCCCAGCTTGGAGCGAACGACCTACACCGAAC
TGAGATACCTACAGCGTGAGCTATGAGAAAGCGCCACGCTTCCCGAAGGGAGAAAGGCGGACAGGTATCC
GGTAAGCGGCAGGGTCGGAACAGGAGAGCGCACGAGGGAGCTTCCAGGGGGAAACGCCTGGTATCTTTAT
AGTCCTGTCGGGTTTCGCCACCTCTGACTTGAGCGTCGATTTTTGTGATGCTCGTCAGGGGGGCGGAGCC
TATGGAAAAACGCCAGCAACGCGGCCTTTTTACGGTTCCTGGCCTTTTGCTGGCCTTTTGCTCACATGTT
CTTTCCTGCGTTATCCCCTGATTCTGTGGATAACCGTATTACCGCCTTTGAGTGAGCTGATACCGCTCGC
CGCAGCCGAACGACCGAGCGCAGCGAGTCAGTGAGCGAGGAAGCGGAAGAGCGCCTGATGCGGTATTTTC
TCCTTACGCATCTGTGCGGTATTTCACACCGCATATATGGTGCACTCTCAGTACAATCTGCTCTGATGCC
GCATAGTTAAGCCAGTATACACTCCGCTATCGCTACGTGACTGGGTCATGGCTGCGCCCCGACACCCGCC
AACACCCGCTGACGCGCCCTGACGGGCTTGTCTGCTCCCGGCATCCGCTTACAGACAAGCTGTGACCGTC
TCCGGGAGCTGCATGTGTCAGAGGTTTTCACCGTCATCACCGAAACGCGCGAGGCAGCTGCGGTAAAGCT
CATCAGCGTGGTCGTGAAGCGATTCACAGATGTCTGCCTGTTCATCCGCGTCCAGCTCGTTGAGTTTCTC
CAGAAGCGTTAATGTCTGGCTTCTGATAAAGCGGGCCATGTTAAGGGCGGTTTTTTCCTGTTTGGTCACT
GATGCCTCCGTGTAAGGGGGATTTCTGTTCATGGGGGTAATGATACCGATGAAACGAGAGAGGATGCTCA
CGATACGGGTTACTGATGATGAACATGCCCGGTTACTGGAACGTTGTGAGGGTAAACAACTGGCGGTATG
GATGCGGCGGGACCAGAGAAAAATCACTCAGGGTCAATGCCAGCGCTTCGTTAATACAGATGTAGGTGTT
CCACAGGGTAGCCAGCAGCATCCTGCGATGCAGATCCGGAACATAATGGTGCAGGGCGCTGACTTCCGCG
TTTCCAGACTTTACGAAACACGGAAACCGAAGACCATTCATGTTGTTGCTCAGGTCGCAGACGTTTTGCA
GCAGCAGTCGCTTCACGTTCGCTCGCGTATCGGTGATTCATTCTGCTAACCAGTAAGGCAACCCCGCCAG
CCTAGCCGGGTCCTCAACGACAGGAGCACGATCATGCGCACCCGTGGCCAGGACCCAACGCTGCCCGAGA
TGCGCCGCGTGCGGCTGCTGGAGATGGCGGACGCGATGGATATGTTCTGCCAAGGGTTGGTTTGCGCATT
CACAGTTCTCCGCAAGAATTGATTGGCTCCAATTCTTGGAGTGGTGAATCCGTTAGCGAGGTGCCGCCGG
CTTCCATTCAGGTCGAGGTGGCCCGGCTCCATGCACCGCGACGCAACGCGGGGAGGCAGACAAGGTATAG
GGCGGCGCCTACAATCCATGCCAACCCGTTCCATGTGCTCGCCGAGGCGGCATAAATCGCCGTGACGATC
AGCGGTCCAGTGATCGAAGTTAGGCTGGTAAGAGCCGCGAGCGATCCTTGAAGCTGTCCCTGATGGTCGT
CATCTACCTGCCTGGACAGCATGGCCTGCAACGCGGGCATCCCGATGCCGCCGGAAGCGAGAAGAATCAT
AATGGGGAAGGCCATCCAGCCTCGCGTCGCGAACGCCAGCAAGACGTAGCCCAGCGCGTCGGCCGCCATG
CCGGCGATAATGGCCTGCTTCTCGCCGAAACGTTTGGTGGCGGGACCAGTGACGAAGGCTTGAGCGAGGG
CGTGCAAGATTCCGAATACCGCAAGCGACAGGCCGATCATCGTCGCGCTCCAGCGAAAGCGGTCCTCGCC
GAAAATGACCCAGAGCGCTGCCGGCACCTGTCCTACGAGTTGCATGATAAAGAAGACAGTCATAAGTGCG
GCGACGATAGTCATGCCCCGCGCCCACCGGAAGGAGCTGACTGGGTTGAAGGCTCTCAAGGGCATCGGTC
GAGATCCCGGTGCCTAATGAGTGAGCTAACTTACATTAATTGCGTTGCGCTCACTGCCCGCTTTCCAGTC
GGGAAACCTGTCGTGCCAGCTGCATTAATGAATCGGCCAACGCGCGGGGAGAGGCGGTTTGCGTATTGGG
CGCCAGGGTGGTTTTTCTTTTCACCAGTGAGACGGGCAACAGCTGATTGCCCTTCACCGCCTGGCCCTGA
GAGAGTTGCAGCAAGCGGTCCACGCTGGTTTGCCCCAGCAGGCGAAAATCCTGTTTGATGGTGGTTAACG
GCGGGATATAACATGAGCTGTCTTCGGTATCGTCGTATCCCACTACCGAGATATCCGCACCAACGCGCAG
CCCGGACTCGGTAATGGCGCGCATTGCGCCCAGCGCCATCTGATCGTTGGCAACCAGCATCGCAGTGGGA
ACGATGCCCTCATTCAGCATTTGCATGGTTTGTTGAAAACCGGACATGGCACTCCAGTCGCCTTCCCGTT
CCGCTATCGGCTGAATTTGATTGCGAGTGAGATATTTATGCCAGCCAGCCAGACGCAGACGCGCCGAGAC
AGAACTTAATGGGCCCGCTAACAGCGCGATTTGCTGGTGACCCAATGCGACCAGATGCTCCACGCCCAGT
CGCGTACCGTCTTCATGGGAGAAAATAATACTGTTGATGGGTGTCTGGTCAGAGACATCAAGAAATAACG
CCGGAACATTAGTGCAGGCAGCTTCCACAGCAATGGCATCCTGGTCATCCAGCGGATAGTTAATGATCAG
CCCACTGACGCGTTGCGCGAGAAGATTGTGCACCGCCGCTTTACAGGCTTCGACGCCGCTTCGTTCTACC
ATCGACACCACCACGCTGGCACCCAGTTGATCGGCGCGAGATTTAATCGCCGCGACAATTTGCGACGGCG
CGTGCAGGGCCAGACTGGAGGTGGCAACGCCAATCAGCAACGACTGTTTGCCCGCCAGTTGTTGTGCCAC
GCGGTTGGGAATGTAATTCAGCTCCGCCATCGCCGCTTCCACTTTTTCCCGCGTTTTCGCAGAAACGTGG
CTGGCCTGGTTCACCACGCGGGAAACGGTCTGATAAGAGACACCGGCATACTCTGCGACATCGTATAACG
TTACTGGTTTCACATTCACCACCCTGAATTGACTCTCTTCCGGGCGCTATCATGCCATACCGCGAAAGGT
TTTGCGCCATTCGATGGTGTCCGGGATCTCGACGCTCTCCCTTATGCGACTCCTGCATTAGGAAGCAGCC
CAGTAGTAGGTTGAGGCCGTTGAGCACCGCCGCCGCAAGGAATGGTGCATGCAAGGAGATGGCGCCCAAC
AGTCCCCCGGCCACGGGGCCTGCCACCATACCCACGCCGAAACAAGCGCTCATGAGCCCGAAGTGGCGAG
CCCGATCTTCCCCATCGGTGATGTCGGCGATATAGGCGCCAGCAACCGCACCTGTGGCGCCGGTGATGCC
GGCCACGATGCGTCCGGCGTAGAGGATCGAGATCTCGATCCCGCGAAATTAATACGACTCACTATAGGGG
AATTGTGAGCGGATAACAATTCCCCACTAGTAATAATTTTGTTTAACTTTAAGAAGGAGATATACCATGG
CCCCTATACTAGGTTATTGGAAAATTAAGGGCCTTGTGCAACCCACTCGACTTCTTTTGGAATATCTTGA
AGAAAAATATGAAGAGCATTTGTATGAGCGCGATGAAGGTGATAAATGGCGAAACAAAAAGTTTGAATTG
GGTTTGGAGTTTCCCAATCTTCCTTATTATATTGATGGTGATGTTAAATTAACACAGTCTATGGCCATCA
TACGTTATATAGCTGACAAGCACAACATGTTGGGTGGTTGTCCAAAAGAGCGTGCAGAGATTTCAATGCT
TGAAGGAGCGGTTTTGGATATTAGATACGGTGTTTCGAGAATTGCATATAGTAAAGACTTTGAAACTCTC
AAAGTTGATTTTCTTAGCAAGCTACCTGAAATGCTGAAAATGTTCGAAGATCGTTTATGTCATAAAACAT
ATTTAAATGGTGATCATGTAACCCATCCTGACTTCATGTTGTATGACGCTCTTGATGTTGTTTTATACAT
GGACCCAATGTGCCTGGATGCGTTCCCAAAATTAGTTTGTTTTAAAAAACGTATTGAAGCTATCCCACAA
ATTGATAAGTACTTGAAATCCAGCAAGTATATAGCATGGCCTTTGCAGGGCTGGCAAGCCACGTTTGGTG
GTGGCGACCATCCGCCAAAATCGGATGGTACCGGCAGCGGCCTGGAAGTTCTGTTCCAGGGGCCCCATAT
GGAAGATGAAAACATTCTGCGCAATGCAGTTAATCTGCAGGTTCTGAAATTCCACTATCCGGAAATTGAA
AGCATTATCGATATTGCAAGCCATGTTGCCGTGTATCAGTTTGATGTTGGTAGCCAGGCCTGGCTGAAAA
CCAGCATTGAAGGCACCTTTTTTCTGGTTAAAGATCAGCGTGCACGTGTGGGTTATGTTATTCTGAATCG
TAATAGTCCGGAAAACCTGTACCTGTTTATTAACCATCCGAGCAATGTTCATCTGGTGGATCGTTATCTG
ATTCATCGTACCGAAAATCAGCATGTTGTTGGTCTGTGGATGTTTGATCCGAATGATATGAGCCGCATTT
TTAACATCGTTAAAGAAAGCCTGCTGCGCTAAGGATCCTAATAGTCTAGAGCTAGCCCTAGGAGATCCGG
CTGCTAACAAAGCCCGAAAGGAAGCTGAGTTGGCTGCTGCCACCGCTGAGCAATAACTAGCATAACCCCT
TGGGGCCTCTAAACGGGTCTTGAGGGGTTTTTTGCTGAAAGGAGGAACTATATCCGGATATCCCGCAAGA
GGCCCGGCAGTACCGGCATAACCAAGCCTATGCCTACAGCATCCAGGGTGACGGTGCCGAGGATGACGAT
GAGCGCATTGTTAGATTTCATACACGGTGCCTGACTGCGTTAGCAATTTAACTGTGATAAACTACCGCAT
TAAAGCTTATCGATGATAAGCTGTCAAACATGAGAA
